>Addgene plasmid #157393 | pD649-HAsp-HLA-A-COMP5AP-AviTag-9xHis | depositor full sequence | sequence record 303895 | Full Sequence
TTTCAATATTATTGAAGCATTTATCAGGGTTATTGTCTCATGAGCGGATACATATTTGAATGTATTTAGA
AAAATAAACAAATAGGGGTCAGTGTTACAACCAATTAACCAATTCTGAACATTATCGCGAGCCCATTTAT
ACCTGAATATGGCTCATAACACCCCTTGCTCATGACCAAAATCCCTTAACGTGAGTTACGCGCGCGTCGT
TCCACTGAGCGTCAGACCCCGTAGAAAAGATCAAAGGATCTTCTTGAGATCCTTTTTTTCTGCGCGTAAT
CTGCTGCTTGCAAACAAAAAAACCACCGCTACCAGCGGTGGTTTGTTTGCCGGATCAAGAGCTACCAACT
CTTTTTCCGAAGGTAACTGGCTTCAGCAGAGCGCAGATACCAAATACTGTTCTTCTAGTGTAGCCGTAGT
TAGCCCACCACTTCAAGAACTCTGTAGCACCGCCTACATACCTCGCTCTGCTAATCCTGTTACCAGTGGC
TGCTGCCAGTGGCGATAAGTCGTGTCTTACCGGGTTGGACTCAAGACGATAGTTACCGGATAAGGCGCAG
CGGTCGGGCTGAACGGGGGGTTCGTGCACACAGCCCAGCTTGGAGCGAACGACCTACACCGAACTGAGAT
ACCTACAGCGTGAGCTATGAGAAAGCGCCACGCTTCCCGAAGGGAGAAAGGCGGACAGGTATCCGGTAAG
CGGCAGGGTCGGAACAGGAGAGCGCACGAGGGAGCTTCCAGGGGGAAACGCCTGGTATCTTTATAGTCCT
GTCGGGTTTCGCCACCTCTGACTTGAGCGTCGATTTTTGTGATGCTCGTCAGGGGGGCGGAGCCTATGGA
AAAACGCCAGCAACGCGGCCTTTTTACGGTTCCTGGCCTTTTGCTGGCCTTTTGCTCACATGTTCTTTCC
TGCGTTATCCCCTGATTCTGTGGATAACCGTATTACCGCCTTTGAGTGAGCTGATACCGCTCGCCGCAGC
CGAACGACCGAGCGCAGCGAGTCAGTGAGCGAGGAAGCGGAAGGCGAGAGTAGGGAACTGCCAGGCATCA
AACTAAGCAGAAGGCCCCTGACGGATGGCCTTTTTGCGTTTCTACAAACTCTTTCTGTGTTGTAAAACGA
CGGCCAGTCTTAAGCTCGGGCCCCCTGGGCGGTTCTGATAACGAGTAATCGTTAATCCGCAAATAACGTA
AAAACCCGCTTCGGCGGGTTTTTTTATGGGGGGAGTTTAGGGAAAGAGCATTTGTCAGAATATTTAAGGG
CGCCTGTCACTTTGCTTGATATATGAGAATTATTTAACCTTATAAATGAGAAAAAAGCAACGCACTTTAA
ATAAGATACGTTGCTTTTTCGATTGATGAACACCTATAATTAAACTATTCATCTATTATTTATGATTTTT
TGTATATACAATATTTCTAGTTTGTTAAAGAGAATTAAGAAAATAAATCTCGAAAATAATAAAGGGAAAA
TCAGTTTTTGATATCAAAATTATACATGTCAACGATAATACAAAATATAATACAAACTATAAGATGTTAT
CAGTATTTATTATCATTTAGAATAAATTTTGTGTCGCCCTTAATTGTGAGCGGATAACAATTACGAGCTT
CATGCACAGTGGCGTTGACTCAATATTGGCCATTAGCCATATTATTCATTGGTTATATAGCATAAATCAA
TATTGGCTATTGGCCATTGCATACGTTGTATCTATATCATAATATGTACATTTATATTGGCTCATGTCCA
ATATGACCGCCATGTTGGCATTGATTATTGACTAGTTATTAATAGTAATCAATTACGGGGTCATTAGTTC
ATAGCCCATATATGGAGTTCCGCGTTACATAACTTACGGTAAATGGCCCGCCTGGCTGACCGCCCAACGA
CCCCCGCCCATTGACGTCAATAATGACGTATGTTCCCATAGTAACGCCAATAGGGACTTTCCATTGACGT
CAATGGGTGGAGTATTTACGGTAAACTGCCCACTTGGCAGTACATCAAGTGTATCATATGCCAAGTACGC
CCCCTATTGACGTCAATGACGGTAAATGGCCCGCCTGGCATTATGCCCAGTACATGACCTTATGGGACTT
TCCTACTTGGCAGTACATCTACGTATTAGTCATCGCTATTACCATGGTGATGCGGTTTTGGCAGTACATC
AATGGGCGTGGATAGCGGTTTGACTCACGGGGATTTCCAAGTCTCCACCCCATTGACGTCAATGGGAGTT
TGTTTTGGCACCAAAATCAACGGGACTTTCCAAAATGTCGTAACAACTCCGCCCCATTGACGCAAATGGG
CGGTAGGCGTGTACGGTGGGAGGTCTATATAAGCAGAGCTCGTTTAGTGAACCGTCAGATCGCCTGGAGA
CGCCATCCACGCTGTTTTGACCTCCATAGAAGACACCGGGACCGATCCAGCCTCCGCGGCCGGGAACGGT
GCATTGGAACGCGGATTCCCCGTGCCAAGAGTGACGTAAGTACCGCCTATAGAGTCTATAGGCCCACCCC
CTTGGCTTCGTTAGAACGCGGCTACAATTAATACATAACCTTATGTATCATACACATACGATTTAGGTGA
CACTATAGAATAACATCCACTTTGCCTTTCTCTCCACAGGTGTCCACTCCCAGGTCCAACTGCACCTCGG
TTCTATCGAAAACGCGCCTGCTAGCGCCACCATGAAGACCATCATTGCCCTGAGCTACATCTTCTGCCTG
GTGTTCGCTGCGGCCGCC
[297 nt withheld, positions 2749-3045]
GGCGGAGGCGGATCTGGTGGCGGAGGAAGTGGCGGCGGAGGATCT
[834 nt withheld, positions 3091-3924]
CAGCCAACAATCCCCATTGGCGCGCCGGAAGATCAAGTTGATCCAAGATTGATTGATGGCAAGGGCGGAT
CTCTGGAGGTGCTGTTCCAGGGACCAGGCGGAAGCGGCAATCCCGGCGGCGATCTGGCCCCCCAGATGCT
GCGCGAGCTGCAGGAGACCAATGCCGCCCTGCAGGACGTGCGCGAGCTGCTGCGCCACCGCGTGAAGGAG
ATCACCTTCCTGAAGAACACCGTGATGGAGTGCGACGCCTGCGGTATGCAGCCCTCTAGAGGCTCCGGCT
CCATCATCCCAGTTGAGGAGGAGAACCCGGACTTCTGGAACCGCGAGGCAGCCGAGGCCCTGGGTGCCGC
CAAGAAGCTGCAGCCTGCACAGACAGCCGCCAAGAACCTCATCATCTTCCTGGGCGATGGGATGGGGGTG
TCTACGGTGACAGCTGCCAGGATCCTAAAAGGGCAGAAGAAGGACAAACTGGGGCCTGAGATACCCCTGG
CCATGGACCGCTTCCCATATGTGGCTCTGTCCAAGACATACAATGTAGACAAACATGTGCCAGACAGTGG
AGCCACAGCCACGGCCTACCTGTGCGGGGTCAAGGGCAACTTCCAGACCATTGGCTTGAGTGCAGCCGCC
CGCTTTAACCAGTGCAACACGACACGCGGCAACGAGGTCATCTCCGTGATGAATCGGGCCAAGAAAGCAG
GGAAGTCAGTGGGAGTGGTAACCACCACACGAGTGCAGCACGCCTCGCCAGCCGGCACCTACGCCCACAC
GGTGAACCGCAACTGGTACTCGGACGCCGACGTGCCTGCCTCGGCCCGCCAGGAGGGGTGCCAGGACATC
GCTACGCAGCTCATCTCCAACATGGACATTGACGTGATCCTAGGTGGAGGCCGAAAGTACATGTTTCGCA
TGGGAACCCCAGACCCTGAGTACCCAGATGACTACAGCCAAGGTGGGACCAGGCTGGACGGGAAGAATCT
GGTGCAGGAATGGCTGGCGAAGCGCCAGGGTGCCCGGTATGTGTGGAACCGCACTGAGCTCATGCAGGCT
TCCCTGGACCCGTCTGTGACCCATCTCATGGGTCTCTTTGAGCCTGGAGACATGAAATACGAGATCCACC
GAGACTCCACACTGGACCCCTCCCTGATGGAGATGACAGAGGCTGCCCTGCGCCTGCTGAGCAGGAACCC
CCGCGGCTTCTTCCTCTTCGTGGAGGGTGGTCGCATCGACCATGGTCATCATGAAAGCAGGGCTTACCGG
GCACTGACTGAGACGATCATGTTCGACGACGCCATTGAGAGGGCGGGCCAGCTCACCAGCGAGGAGGACA
CGCTGAGCCTCGTCACTGCCGACCACTCCCACGTCTTCTCCTTCGGAGGCTACCCCCTGCGAGGGAGCTC
CATCTTCGGGCTGGCCCCTGGCAAGGCCCGGGACAGGAAGGCCTACACGGTCCTCCTATACGGAAACGGT
CCAGGCTATGTGCTCAAGGACGGCGCCCGGCCGGATGTTACCGAGAGCGAGAGCGGGAGCCCCGAGTATC
GGCAGCAGTCAGCAGTGCCCCTGGACGAAGAGACCCACGCAGGCGAGGACGTGGCGGTGTTCGCGCGCGG
CCCGCAGGCGCACCTGGTTCACGGCGTGCAGGAGCAGACCTTCATAGCGCACGTCATGGCCTTCGCCGCC
TGCCTGGAGCCCTACACCGCCTGCGACCTGGCGCCCCCCGCCGGCACCACCGACGCCGCGCACCCGGGTG
GCGGAGGACTGAACGACATCTTCGAGGCTCAGAAAATCGAATGGCACGAACATCACCATCACCATCACCA
TCACCATTAAGGCCGGCCTGTAGTCACTGGCACAACGCGTTACCCGGTAAGCCAATCGGGTATACACGGT
CGTCATACTGCAGACAGGGTTCTTCTACTTTGCAAGATAGTCTTGAGTAGTAAAATAAATAGATAGAGAA
AATCAGCCTCGACTGTGCCTTCTAGTTGCCAGCCATCTGTTGTTTGCCCCTCCCCCGTGCCTTCCTTGAC
CCTGGAAGGTGCCACTCCCACTGTCCTTTCCTAATAAAATGAGGAAATTGCATCACAACACTCAACCCTA
TCTCGGTCTATTCTTTTGATTTATAAGGGATTTTGCCGATTTCGGCCTATTGGTTAAAAAATGAGCTGAT
TTAACAAAAATTTAACGCGAATTAATTCTGTGGAATGTGTGTCAGTTAGGGTGTGGAAAGTCCCCAGGCT
CCCCAGCAGGCAGAAGTATGCAAAGCATGCATCTCAATTAGTCAGCAACCAGGTGTGGAAAGTCCCCAGG
CTCCCCAGCAGGCAGAAGTATGCAAAGCATGCATCTCAATTAGTCAGCAACCATAGTCCCGCCCCTAACT
CCGCCCATCCCGCCCCTAACTCCGCCCAGTTCCGCCCATTCTCCGCCCCATGGCTGACTAATTTTTTTTA
TTTATGCAGAGGCCGAGGCCGCCTCTGCCTCTGAGCTATTCCAGAAGTAGTGAGGAGGCTTTTTTGGAGG
CCTAGGCTTTTGCAAAAAGCTCCCGGGAGCTTGTATATCCATTTTCGGATCTGATCAGCACGTGTTGACA
ATTAATCATCGGCATAGTATATCGGCATAGTATAATACGACAAGGTGAGGAACTAAACCATGACCGAGTA
CAAGCCCACGGTGCGCCTCGCCACCCGCGACGACGTCCCCAGGGCCGTACGCACCCTCGCCGCCGCGTTC
GCCGACTACCCCGCCACGCGCCACACCGTCGATCCGGACCGCCACATCGAGCGGGTCACCGAGCTGCAAG
AACTCTTCCTCACGCGCGTCGGGCTCGACATCGGCAAGGTGTGGGTCGCGGACGACGGCGCCGCGGTGGC
GGTCTGGACCACGCCGGAGAGCGTCGAAGCGGGGGCGGTGTTCGCCGAGATCGGCCCGCGCATGGCCGAG
TTGAGCGGTTCCCGGCTGGCCGCGCAGCAACAGATGGAAGGCCTCCTGGCGCCGCACCGGCCCAAGGAGC
CCGCGTGGTTCCTGGCCACCGTCGGCGTCTCGCCCGACCACCAGGGCAAGGGTCTGGGCAGCGCCGTCGT
GCTCCCCGGAGTGGAGGCGGCCGAGCGCGCCGGGGTGCCCGCCTTCCTGGAGACATCCGCGCCCCGCAAC
CTCCCCTTCTACGAGCGGCTCGGCTTCACCGTCACCGCCGACGTCGAGGTGCCCGAAGGACCGCGCACCT
GGTGCATGACCCGCAAGCCCGGTGCCTGACACGTGCTACGAGATTTCGATTCCACCGCCGCCTTCTATGA
AAGGTTGGGCTTCGGAATCGTTTTCCGGGACGCCGGCTGGATGATCCTCCAGCGCGGGGATCTCATGCTG
GAGTTCTTCGCCCACCCCAACTTGTTTATTGCAGCTTATAATGGTTACAAATAAAGCAATAGCATCACAA
ATTTCACAAATAAAGCATTTTTTTCACTGCATTCTAGTTGTGGTTTGTCCAAACTCATCAATGTATCTTA
TCATGTCTGTATACCGTCGACCTCTAGCTAGAGCTTGGCGTAATCATGGTCATTACCAATGCTTAATCAG
TGAGGCACCTATCTCAGCGATCTGTCTATTTCGTTCATCCATAGTTGCCTGACTCCCCGTCGTGTAGATA
ACTACGATACGGGAGGGCTTACCATCTGGCCCCAGCGCTGCGATGATACCGCGAGAACCACGCTCACCGG
CTCCGGATTTATCAGCAATAAACCAGCCAGCCGGAAGGGCCGAGCGCAGAAGTGGTCCTGCAACTTTATC
CGCCTCCATCCAGTCTATTAATTGTTGCCGGGAAGCTAGAGTAAGTAGTTCGCCAGTTAATAGTTTGCGC
AACGTTGTTGCCATCGCTACAGGCATCGTGGTGTCACGCTCGTCGTTTGGTATGGCTTCATTCAGCTCCG
GTTCCCAACGATCAAGGCGAGTTACATGATCCCCCATGTTGTGCAAAAAAGCGGTTAGCTCCTTCGGTCC
TCCGATCGTTGTCAGAAGTAAGTTGGCCGCAGTGTTATCACTCATGGTTATGGCAGCACTGCATAATTCT
CTTACTGTCATGCCATCCGTAAGATGCTTTTCTGTGACTGGTGAGTACTCAACCAAGTCATTCTGAGAAT
AGTGTATGCGGCGACCGAGTTGCTCTTGCCCGGCGTCAATACGGGATAATACCGCGCCACATAGCAGAAC
TTTAAAAGTGCTCATCATTGGAAAACGTTCTTCGGGGCGAAAACTCTCAAGGATCTTACCGCTGTTGAGA
TCCAGTTCGATGTAACCCACTCGTGCACCCAACTGATCTTCAGCATCTTTTACTTTCACCAGCGTTTCTG
GGTGAGCAAAAACAGGAAGGCAAAATGCCGCAAAAAAGGGAATAAGGGCGACACGGAAATGTTGAATACT
CATATTCTTCCTT
Features (pLannotate 1.2.2; 25 found; start..end, strand, type, name):
    119..143     -  CDS            KanR (fragment): aminoglycoside phosphotransferase; aph(3')-Ia; confers resistance to kanamycin
    254..842     +  rep_origin     ori: high-copy-number ColE1/pMB1/pBR322/pUC origin of replication
   1067..1084    +  terminator     rrnB T2 terminator (fragment): transcription terminator T2 from the E. coli rrnB gene
   1109..1128    -  CDS            lacZα (fragment): LacZα fragment of β-galactosidase; lacZ fragment
   1584..1600    +  protein_bind   lac operator: The lac repressor binds to the lac operator to inhibit transcription in E. coli. This inhibition can be relieved by adding lactose or isopropyl-β-D-thiogalactopyranoside (IPTG). lac repressor encoded by lacI
   1843..2146    +  enhancer       CMV enhancer: human cytomegalovirus immediate early enhancer
   2147..2350    +  promoter       CMV promoter: human cytomegalovirus (CMV) immediate early promoter
   2486..2529    +  intron         CMV intron (fragment): modified intron A from human cytomegalovirus
   2581..2599    +  promoter       SP6 promoter: promoter for bacteriophage SP6 RNA polymerase
   2603..2640    +  CDS            IgH signal sequence (fragment): signal sequence from the mouse immunoglobulin heavy chain variable region
   2704..3045    +  CDS            B2M (sequence partly withheld): B2MG_CHLAE - Experimental evidence at protein level: Swiss-Prot protein existence level 1. Component of the class I major histocompatibility complex (MHC). Involved in the presentation of peptide antigens to the immune system. From Chlorocebus aethiops (Green monkey) (Cercopithecus aethiops).
   3094..3942    +  CDS            HLA-A (fragment) (sequence partly withheld): HLAA_HUMAN - Also known as HLAA. Experimental evidence at protein level: Swiss-Prot protein existence level 1. Allele A*74:01: Presents immunodominant HIV-1 epitopes derived from gag-pol (GQMVHQAISPR, QIYPGIKVR) and rev (RQIHSISER), carrying an aliphatic residue at position 2 and Arg anchor residue at the C-terminus. May contribute to viral load control in chronic HIV-1 infection. From Homo sapiens (Human).
   4039..4218    +  CDS            Comp (fragment): COMP_RAT - Experimental evidence at protein level: Swiss-Prot protein existence level 1. May play a role in the structural integrity of cartilage via its interaction with other extracellular matrix proteins such as the collagens and fibronectin. Can mediate the interaction of chondrocytes with the cartilage extracellular matrix through interaction with cell surface integrin receptors. Could play a role in the pathogenesis of osteoarthritis. Potent suppressor of apoptosis in both primary chondrocytes and transformed cells. Suppresses apoptosis by blocking the activation of caspase-3 and by indu
   4206..5658    +  CDS            SEAP (fragment): secreted alkaline phosphatase from human placenta The natural enzyme has a C-terminal transmembrane sequence that is replaced by a GPI anchor.
   5683..5724    +  CDS            AviTag™ (fragment): peptide tag that allows for enzymatic biotinylation
   5728..5751    +  CDS            8xHis: 8xHis affinity tag
   5897..6008    +  polyA_signal   bGH poly(A) signal: bovine growth hormone polyadenylation signal
   6009..6117    +  rep_origin     f1 ori (fragment): f1 bacteriophage origin of replication; arrow indicates direction of (+) strand synthesis
   6131..6460    +  promoter       SV40 promoter: SV40 enhancer and early promoter
   6508..6555    +  promoter       EM7 promoter: synthetic bacterial promoter&nbsp
   6574..7173    +  CDS            PuroR (fragment): puromycin N-acetyltransferase; pac from Streptomyces; confers resistance to puromycin
   7183..7308    +  CDS            ble (fragment): BLE_KLEPN - Experimental evidence at protein level: Swiss-Prot protein existence level 1. Binding protein with a strong affinity to the bleomycin family of antibiotics. Binds to CL990; an antimitotic-antibiotic compound. From Klebsiella pneumoniae.
   7303..7424    +  polyA_signal   SV40 poly(A) signal: SV40 polyadenylation signal
   7477..8337    -  CDS            AmpR: β-lactamase; bla; confers resistance to ampicillin, carbenicillin, and related antibiotics
   8340..89      -  promoter       AmpR promoter (fragment) (across the origin): bla
