[The description below was written by a language model from this plasmid's Addgene catalogue record and pLannotate feature annotations shown in this document.]
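Description:
pD649-HAsp-HLA-A-COMP5AP-AviTag-9xHis is a mammalian expression plasmid (8,347 nt in the annotated full sequence) built on the pD649 backbone. It is designed to produce the extracellular domain of human HLA-A as a secreted, multimerised fusion protein. It is maintained in E. coli through a high-copy ColE1/pUC-type origin and an ampicillin resistance gene. The backbone also carries an SV40 early promoter/EM7 promoter cassette driving a puromycin N-acetyltransferase gene with an SV40 poly(A) signal, which could allow drug selection in mammalian cells. Short annotated fragments of KanR, lacZα, ble and f1 ori appear to be backbone remnants rather than functional parts.

Expression is driven by the CMV enhancer/promoter followed by a fragment of CMV intron A, with an SP6 promoter just upstream of the coding region and a bGH polyadenylation signal at the end. The open reading frame starts with a signal peptide. The name indicates an HA-derived leader, although the annotation software matched it to an IgH signal sequence fragment. Next come a β2-microglobulin-like segment and then the HLA-A fragment. This order suggests a single-chain β2m–heavy chain arrangement, though the catalogue fields do not say so explicitly. The insert sits between retained NotI and AscI sites. Downstream, the backbone supplies the COMP coiled-coil region, a pentamerising domain, followed by placental alkaline phosphatase, an AviTag for enzymatic biotinylation and a polyhistidine tag (9xHis by name, annotated as 8xHis).

The multimerisation raises binding avidity, the phosphatase gives an enzymatic readout, and the tags allow capture or purification. These features suit the protein to screens for extracellular receptor–ligand interactions, in line with the associated cell-surface interactome study. The depositor notes that some plasmids in this collection may carry an IS4-like transposase insertion upstream of the CMV promoter. No such element is annotated here.
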