Addgene plasmid #157393: pD649-HAsp-HLA-A-COMP5AP-AviTag-9xHis
Purpose: Mammalian expression of cell-surface protein extracellular domain fused to COMP5AP-AviTag-9xHis. Protein is secreted from cells.
Depositing lab: Chris Garcia. Depositing organization: Stanford University. Publication: A Human IgSF Cell-Surface Interactome Reveals a Complex Network of Protein-Protein Interactions. Wojtowicz WM, Vielmetter J, Fernandes RA, Siepe DH, Eastman CL, Chisholm GB, Cox S, Klock H, Anderson PW, Rue SM, Miller JJ, Glaser SM, Bragstad ML, Vance J, Lam AW, Lesley SA, Zinn K, Garcia KC. Cell. 2020 Aug 20;182(4):1027-1043.e17. doi: 10.1016/j.cell.2020.07.025. PubMed 32822567.
Backbone
  Vector backbone: pD649
  Backbone size w/o insert (bp): 7153
  Vector type: Mammalian Expression
Growth in bacteria
  Bacterial resistance: Ampicillin, 100 μg/mL
  Growth temperature: 37°C
  Growth strain: DH5alpha
  Copy number: High Copy
Gene/Insert
  Gene/Insert name: HLA-A (alt name: 1A02)
  Species: H. sapiens (human)
  Insert size (bp): 1194
  Entrez Gene: HLA-A (a.k.a. HLAA)
  Promoter: CMV/SP6
  Tag / fusion protein: COMP5AP-AviTag-9xHis (C terminal on backbone)
  Cloning method: Restriction Enzyme; 5′ cloning site GCGGCCGC (not destroyed); 3′ cloning site GGCGCGCC (not destroyed)
  Sequencing primers: 5′ ATTTAGGTGACACTATAG; 3′ CGTCGCACTCCATCACGGTG
Resource information
  A portion of this plasmid was derived from a plasmid made by: synthesis by ThermoFisher
Terms and licenses: Academic/Nonprofit Terms; Industry Terms: Not Available to Industry
Depositor comments: Some plasmids in this collection may have an IS4-like element ISVsa5 family transposase upstream of the CMV promoter.
How to cite: pD649-HAsp-HLA-A-COMP5AP-AviTag-9xHis was a gift from Chris Garcia (Addgene plasmid # 157393 ; http://n2t.net/addgene:157393 ; RRID:Addgene_157393)
