>Addgene plasmid #157393 | pD649-HAsp-HLA-A-COMP5AP-AviTag-9xHis | depositor partial sequence | sequence record 303896 | insert (extracellular domain)
[297 nt withheld, positions 1-297]
GGCGGAGGCGGATCTGGTGGCGGAGGAAGTGGCGGCGGAGGATCT
[834 nt withheld, positions 343-1176]
CAGCCAACAATCCCCATT
